Addgene plasmid #98972: pUC CBA-SpCas9D10Anickase.EF1a-BFP.sgLMNApair1
Purpose: Cas9 Homologous Recombination Reporter. SpCas9D10A nickase and a pair of sgRNA targeting hLMNA. Generates breaks with 44bp 5' overhangs. TagBFP.
Depositing lab: Jan Karlseder. Depositing organization: Salk Institute for Biological Studies. Publication: Regulation of DNA repair pathway choice in S and G2 phases by the NHEJ inhibitor CYREN. Arnoult N, Correia A, Ma J, Merlo A, Garcia-Gomez S, Maric M, Tognetti M, Benner CW, Boulton SJ, Saghatelian A, Karlseder J. Nature. 2017 Sep 20;549(7673):548-552. doi: 10.1038/nature24023. PubMed 28959974.
Backbone
  Vector backbone: pX460
  Backbone manufacturer: Feng Zhang
  Total vector size (bp): 6815
  Vector type: Mammalian Expression
Growth in bacteria
  Bacterial resistance: Ampicillin, 100 μg/mL
  Growth temperature: 37°C
  Growth strain: DH5alpha
  Copy number: High Copy
Gene/Insert
  Gene/Insert name: LMNA sgRNAs pair 1 and Cas9(D10A)
  Species: H. sapiens (human)
Terms and licenses: Academic/Nonprofit Terms; Industry Terms: Not Available to Industry
How to cite: pUC CBA-SpCas9D10Anickase.EF1a-BFP.sgLMNApair1 was a gift from Jan Karlseder (Addgene plasmid # 98972 ; http://n2t.net/addgene:98972 ; RRID:Addgene_98972)
