[The description below was written by a language model from this plasmid's Addgene catalogue record and pLannotate feature annotations shown in this document.]
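Description:
pUC CBA-SpCas9D10Anickase.EF1a-BFP.sgLMNApair1 is a mammalian expression plasmid derived from the pX460 Cas9 nickase backbone. It combines a Cas9 nickase, two guide RNAs against human LMNA and a fluorescent transfection marker on one plasmid. It is propagated in E. coli at high copy from a ColE1/pUC-type origin under ampicillin selection (AmpR), and it also carries an f1 phage origin. One annotated AAV2 ITR and small bom and rop fragments appear to be backbone remnants rather than functional elements. The catalogue lists a total size of 6,815 bp, whereas the sequenced record used for annotation is 9,810 nt, so the catalogue figure does not match the full sequence.

The nuclease cassette uses a CBA-type hybrid promoter (CMV enhancer, chicken β-actin promoter and a hybrid intron) to drive Streptococcus pyogenes Cas9. The record states that this Cas9 carries the D10A mutation, which makes it a single-strand nickase. Its coding sequence ends in a nucleoplasmin NLS and is followed by a bGH polyadenylation signal. Two RNA polymerase III promoters, human U6 and H1, each precede an S. pyogenes gRNA scaffold and express the paired LMNA guides. Between these two guide units, an EF-1α core promoter drives TagBFP, so transfected cells can be identified or gated by blue fluorescence. The short LTR and TRE3GV hits next to this promoter are fragment-level annotations and are unlikely to represent separate functional elements.

Paired nicking on opposite strands produces a double-strand break, which the record describes as having 44 bp 5' overhangs. The plasmid serves as the cutting component of a Cas9-based homologous recombination reporter assay at the LMNA locus, used to study DNA repair pathway choice. No repair donor is annotated on this plasmid.
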