Features (pLannotate 1.2.2; 23 found; start..end, strand, type, name):
      1..241     +  promoter       U6 promoter: RNA polymerase III promoter for human U6 snRNA
    271..346     +  misc_RNA       gRNA scaffold: guide RNA scaffold for the Streptococcus pyogenes CRISPR/Cas9 system
    396..607     +  promoter       EF-1α core promoter: core promoter for human elongation factor EF-1α
    608..632     +  LTR            5' LTR (truncated) (fragment): truncated 5' long terminal repeat (LTR) from HIV-1
    633..657     +  promoter       TRE3GV promoter (fragment): 3rd-generation Tet-responsive promoter that can be activated by binding of Tet-On® 3G, optimized for retroviral and lentiviral vectors
    670..1368    +  CDS            TagBFP: TagBFP is a basic (constitutively fluorescent) blue fluorescent protein published in 2008, derived from Entacmaea quadricolor. It is reported to be a very rapidly-maturing monomer with very low acid sensitivity.
   1393..1607    +  promoter       H1 promoter: human H1 RNA promoter
   1637..1712    +  misc_RNA       gRNA scaffold: guide RNA scaffold for the Streptococcus pyogenes CRISPR/Cas9 system
   1745..2030    +  enhancer       CMV enhancer: human cytomegalovirus immediate early enhancer; contains an 18-bp deletion relative to the standard CMV enhancer
   2032..2309    +  promoter       chicken β-actin promoter: No description available
   2310..2537    +  intron         hybrid intron: hybrid between chicken β-actin (CBA) and minute virus of mice (MMV) introns (Gray et al., 2011)
   2675..4390    +  CDS            Cas9(N): N-terminal portion of Streptococcus pyogenes Cas9 (Zetsche et al., 2015)
   4277..6775    +  CDS            Cas9(C): C-terminal portion of Streptococcus pyogenes Cas9 (Zetsche et al., 2015)
   6776..6823    +  CDS            nucleoplasmin NLS: bipartite nuclear localization signal from nucleoplasmin
   6857..6968    +  polyA_signal   bGH poly(A) signal: bovine growth hormone polyadenylation signal
   7073..7213    +  repeat_region  AAV2 ITR: inverted terminal repeat of adeno-associated virus serotype 2 inverted
   7218..7269    -  misc_feature   bom (fragment): basis of mobility region from pBR322
   7288..7743    +  rep_origin     f1 ori (sequence partly withheld): f1 bacteriophage origin of replication; arrow indicates direction of (+) strand synthesis
   7744..7793    -  misc_feature   bom (fragment): basis of mobility region from pBR322
   7895..7930    -  CDS            rop (fragment): Rop protein, which maintains plasmids at low copy number; rop
   8025..8129    +  promoter       AmpR promoter: bla
   8130..8990    +  CDS            AmpR: β-lactamase; bla; confers resistance to ampicillin, carbenicillin, and related antibiotics
   9161..9749    +  rep_origin     ori: high-copy-number ColE1/pMB1/pBR322/pUC origin of replication
>Addgene plasmid #98972 | pUC CBA-SpCas9D10Anickase.EF1a-BFP.sgLMNApair1 | addgene full sequence | sequence record 199211 | Addgene NGS Result
GAGGGCCTATTTCCCATGATTCCTTCATATTTGCATATACGATACAAGGCTGTTAGAGAGATAATTGGAA
TTAATTTGACTGTAAACACAAAGATATTAGTACAAAATACGTGACGTAGAAAGTAATAATTTCTTGGGTA
GTTTGCAGTTTTAAAATTATGTTTTAAAATGGACTATCATATGCTTACCGTAACTTGAAAGTATTTCGAT
TTCTTGGCTTTATATATCTTGTGGAAAGGACGAAACACCGGGTTGGCAGCGCTGCCCGCGGTTTTAGAGC
TAGAAATAGCAAGTTAAAATAAGGCTAGTCCGTTATCAACTTGAAAAAGTGGCACCGAGTCGGTGCTTTT
TTAGCGCGTGCGCCAATTCTGCAGACATGAATCAACCTCTGGATTGGGCAGAGCGCACATCGCCCACAGT
CCCCGAGAAGTTGGGGGGAGGGGTCGGCAATTGAACCGGTGCCTAGAGAAGGTGGCGCGGGGTAAACTGG
GAAAGTGATGTCGTGTACTGGCTCCGCCTTTTTCCCGAGGGTGGGGGAGAACCGTATATAAGTGCAGTAG
TCGCCGTGAACGTTCTTTTTCGCAACGGGTTTGCCGCCAGAACACAGCTCTGGCTAACTAGAGAACCCAC
TGTAGTGAACCGTCAGATCGCCTGGAGACGCCATCCACGATGTCCGAGCTGATTAAGGAGAACATGCACA
TGAAGCTGTACATGGAGGGCACCGTGGACAACCATCACTTCAAGTGCACATCCGAGGGCGAAGGCAAGCC
CTACGAGGGCACCCAGACCATGAGAATCAAGGTGGTCGAGGGCGGCCCTCTCCCCTTCGCCTTCGACATC
CTGGCTACTAGCTTCCTCTACGGCAGCAAGACCTTCATCAACCACACCCAGGGCATCCCCGACTTCTTCA
AGCAGTCCTTCCCTGAGGGCTTCACATGGGAGAGAGTCACCACATACGAAGACGGGGGCGTGCTGACCGC
TACCCAGGACACCAGCCTCCAGGACGGCTGCCTCATCTACAACGTCAAGATCAGAGGGGTGAACTTCACA
TCCAACGGCCCTGTGATGCAGAAGAAAACACTCGGCTGGGAGGCCTTCACCGAGACGCTGTACCCCGCTG
ACGGCGGCCTGGAAGGCAGAAACGACATGGCCCTGAAGCTCGTGGGCGGGAGCCATCTGATCGCAAACAT
CAAGACCACATATAGATCCAAGAAACCCGCTAAGAACCTCAAGATGCCTGGCGTCTACTATGTGGACTAC
AGACTGGAAAGAATCAAGGAGGCCAACAACGAGACCTACGTCGAGCAGCACGAGGTGGCAGTGGCCAGAT
ACTGCGACCTCCCTAGCAAACTGGGGCACAAGCTTAATTGATTTTAGCGCGTGCGCCAATTCGAACGCTG
ACGTCATCAACCCGCTCCAAGGAATCGCGGGCCCAGTGTCACTAGGCGGGAACACCCAGCGCGCGTGCGC
CCTGGCAGGAAGATGGCTGTGAGGGACAGGGGAGTGGCGCCCTGCAATATTTGCATGTCGCTATGTGTTC
TGGGAAATCACCATAAACGTGAAATGTCTTTGGATTTGGGAATCTTATAAGTTCTGTATGAGACCACGAA
ACACCGCCATGGAGACCCCGTCCCAGGTTTTAGAGCTAGAAATAGCAAGTTAAAATAAGGCTAGTCCGTT
ATCAACTTGAAAAAGTGGCACCGAGTCGGTGCTTTTTTTGCAGACAAATGGCTCTAGAGGTACCCGTTAC
ATAACTTACGGTAAATGGCCCGCCTGGCTGACCGCCCAACGACCCCCGCCCATTGACGTCAATAGTAACG
CCAATAGGGACTTTCCATTGACGTCAATGGGTGGAGTATTTACGGTAAACTGCCCACTTGGCAGTACATC
AAGTGTATCATATGCCAAGTACGCCCCCTATTGACGTCAATGACGGTAAATGGCCCGCCTGGCATTGTGC
CCAGTACATGACCTTATGGGACTTTCCTACTTGGCAGTACATCTACGTATTAGTCATCGCTATTACCATG
GTCGAGGTGAGCCCCACGTTCTGCTTCACTCTCCCCATCTCCCCCCCCTCCCCACCCCCAATTTTGTATT
TATTTATTTTTTAATTATTTTGTGCAGCGATGGGGGCGGGGGGGGGGGGGGGGCGCGCGCCAGGCGGGGG
GGGGCGGGGCGAGGGGCGGGGCGGGGCGAGGCGGAGAGGTGCGGCGGCAGCCAATCAGAGCGGCGCGCTC
CGAAAGTTTCCTTTTATGGCGAGGCGGCGGCGGCGGCGGCCCTATAAAAAGCGAAGCGCGCGGCGGGCGG
GAGTCGCTGCGCGCTGCCTTCGCCCCGTGCCCCGCTCCGCCGCCGCCTCGCGCCGCCCGCCCCGGCTCTG
ACTGACCGCGTTACTCCCACAGGTGAGCGGGCGGGACGGCCCTTCTCCTCCGGGCTGTAATTAGCTGAGC
AAGAGGTAAGGGTTTAAGGGATGGTTGGTTGGTGGGGTATTAATGTTTAATTACCTGGAGCACCTGCCTG
AAATCACTTTTTTTCAGGTTGGACCGGTGCCACCATGGACTATAAGGACCACGACGGAGACTACAAGGAT
CATGATATTGATTACAAAGACGATGACGATAAGATGGCCCCAAAGAAGAAGCGGAAGGTCGGTATCCACG
GAGTCCCAGCAGCCGACAAGAAGTACAGCATCGGCCTGGCCATCGGCACCAACTCTGTGGGCTGGGCCGT
GATCACCGACGAGTACAAGGTGCCCAGCAAGAAATTCAAGGTGCTGGGCAACACCGACCGGCACAGCATC
AAGAAGAACCTGATCGGAGCCCTGCTGTTCGACAGCGGCGAAACAGCCGAGGCCACCCGGCTGAAGAGAA
CCGCCAGAAGAAGATACACCAGACGGAAGAACCGGATCTGCTATCTGCAAGAGATCTTCAGCAACGAGAT
GGCCAAGGTGGACGACAGCTTCTTCCACAGACTGGAAGAGTCCTTCCTGGTGGAAGAGGATAAGAAGCAC
GAGCGGCACCCCATCTTCGGCAACATCGTGGACGAGGTGGCCTACCACGAGAAGTACCCCACCATCTACC
ACCTGAGAAAGAAACTGGTGGACAGCACCGACAAGGCCGACCTGCGGCTGATCTATCTGGCCCTGGCCCA
CATGATCAAGTTCCGGGGCCACTTCCTGATCGAGGGCGACCTGAACCCCGACAACAGCGACGTGGACAAG
CTGTTCATCCAGCTGGTGCAGACCTACAACCAGCTGTTCGAGGAAAACCCCATCAACGCCAGCGGCGTGG
ACGCCAAGGCCATCCTGTCTGCCAGACTGAGCAAGAGCAGACGGCTGGAAAATCTGATCGCCCAGCTGCC
CGGCGAGAAGAAGAATGGCCTGTTCGGCAACCTGATTGCCCTGAGCCTGGGCCTGACCCCCAACTTCAAG
AGCAACTTCGACCTGGCCGAGGATGCCAAACTGCAGCTGAGCAAGGACACCTACGACGACGACCTGGACA
ACCTGCTGGCCCAGATCGGCGACCAGTACGCCGACCTGTTTCTGGCCGCCAAGAACCTGTCCGACGCCAT
CCTGCTGAGCGACATCCTGAGAGTGAACACCGAGATCACCAAGGCCCCCCTGAGCGCCTCTATGATCAAG
AGATACGACGAGCACCACCAGGACCTGACCCTGCTGAAAGCTCTCGTGCGGCAGCAGCTGCCTGAGAAGT
ACAAAGAGATTTTCTTCGACCAGAGCAAGAACGGCTACGCCGGCTACATTGACGGCGGAGCCAGCCAGGA
AGAGTTCTACAAGTTCATCAAGCCCATCCTGGAAAAGATGGACGGCACCGAGGAACTGCTCGTGAAGCTG
AACAGAGAGGACCTGCTGCGGAAGCAGCGGACCTTCGACAACGGCAGCATCCCCCACCAGATCCACCTGG
GAGAGCTGCACGCCATTCTGCGGCGGCAGGAAGATTTTTACCCATTCCTGAAGGACAACCGGGAAAAGAT
CGAGAAGATCCTGACCTTCCGCATCCCCTACTACGTGGGCCCTCTGGCCAGGGGAAACAGCAGATTCGCC
TGGATGACCAGAAAGAGCGAGGAAACCATCACCCCCTGGAACTTCGAGGAAGTGGTGGACAAGGGCGCTT
CCGCCCAGAGCTTCATCGAGCGGATGACCAACTTCGATAAGAACCTGCCCAACGAGAAGGTGCTGCCCAA
GCACAGCCTGCTGTACGAGTACTTCACCGTGTATAACGAGCTGACCAAAGTGAAATACGTGACCGAGGGA
ATGAGAAAGCCCGCCTTCCTGAGCGGCGAGCAGAAAAAGGCCATCGTGGACCTGCTGTTCAAGACCAACC
GGAAAGTGACCGTGAAGCAGCTGAAAGAGGACTACTTCAAGAAAATCGAGTGCTTCGACTCCGTGGAAAT
CTCCGGCGTGGAAGATCGGTTCAACGCCTCCCTGGGCACATACCACGATCTGCTGAAAATTATCAAGGAC
AAGGACTTCCTGGACAATGAGGAAAACGAGGACATTCTGGAAGATATCGTGCTGACCCTGACACTGTTTG
AGGACAGAGAGATGATCGAGGAACGGCTGAAAACCTATGCCCACCTGTTCGACGACAAAGTGATGAAGCA
GCTGAAGCGGCGGAGATACACCGGCTGGGGCAGGCTGAGCCGGAAGCTGATCAACGGCATCCGGGACAAG
CAGTCCGGCAAGACAATCCTGGATTTCCTGAAGTCCGACGGCTTCGCCAACAGAAACTTCATGCAGCTGA
TCCACGACGACAGCCTGACCTTTAAAGAGGACATCCAGAAAGCCCAGGTGTCCGGCCAGGGCGATAGCCT
GCACGAGCACATTGCCAATCTGGCCGGCAGCCCCGCCATTAAGAAGGGCATCCTGCAGACAGTGAAGGTG
GTGGACGAGCTCGTGAAAGTGATGGGCCGGCACAAGCCCGAGAACATCGTGATCGAAATGGCCAGAGAGA
ACCAGACCACCCAGAAGGGACAGAAGAACAGCCGCGAGAGAATGAAGCGGATCGAAGAGGGCATCAAAGA
GCTGGGCAGCCAGATCCTGAAAGAACACCCCGTGGAAAACACCCAGCTGCAGAACGAGAAGCTGTACCTG
TACTACCTGCAGAATGGGCGGGATATGTACGTGGACCAGGAACTGGACATCAACCGGCTGTCCGACTACG
ATGTGGACCATATCGTGCCTCAGAGCTTTCTGAAGGACGACTCCATCGACAACAAGGTGCTGACCAGAAG
CGACAAGAACCGGGGCAAGAGCGACAACGTGCCCTCCGAAGAGGTCGTGAAGAAGATGAAGAACTACTGG
CGGCAGCTGCTGAACGCCAAGCTGATTACCCAGAGAAAGTTCGACAATCTGACCAAGGCCGAGAGAGGCG
GCCTGAGCGAACTGGATAAGGCCGGCTTCATCAAGAGACAGCTGGTGGAAACCCGGCAGATCACAAAGCA
CGTGGCACAGATCCTGGACTCCCGGATGAACACTAAGTACGACGAGAATGACAAGCTGATCCGGGAAGTG
AAAGTGATCACCCTGAAGTCCAAGCTGGTGTCCGATTTCCGGAAGGATTTCCAGTTTTACAAAGTGCGCG
AGATCAACAACTACCACCACGCCCACGACGCCTACCTGAACGCCGTCGTGGGAACCGCCCTGATCAAAAA
GTACCCTAAGCTGGAAAGCGAGTTCGTGTACGGCGACTACAAGGTGTACGACGTGCGGAAGATGATCGCC
AAGAGCGAGCAGGAAATCGGCAAGGCTACCGCCAAGTACTTCTTCTACAGCAACATCATGAACTTTTTCA
AGACCGAGATTACCCTGGCCAACGGCGAGATCCGGAAGCGGCCTCTGATCGAGACAAACGGCGAAACCGG
GGAGATCGTGTGGGATAAGGGCCGGGATTTTGCCACCGTGCGGAAAGTGCTGAGCATGCCCCAAGTGAAT
ATCGTGAAAAAGACCGAGGTGCAGACAGGCGGCTTCAGCAAAGAGTCTATCCTGCCCAAGAGGAACAGCG
ATAAGCTGATCGCCAGAAAGAAGGACTGGGACCCTAAGAAGTACGGCGGCTTCGACAGCCCCACCGTGGC
CTATTCTGTGCTGGTGGTGGCCAAAGTGGAAAAGGGCAAGTCCAAGAAACTGAAGAGTGTGAAAGAGCTG
CTGGGGATCACCATCATGGAAAGAAGCAGCTTCGAGAAGAATCCCATCGACTTTCTGGAAGCCAAGGGCT
ACAAAGAAGTGAAAAAGGACCTGATCATCAAGCTGCCTAAGTACTCCCTGTTCGAGCTGGAAAACGGCCG
GAAGAGAATGCTGGCCTCTGCCGGCGAACTGCAGAAGGGAAACGAACTGGCCCTGCCCTCCAAATATGTG
AACTTCCTGTACCTGGCCAGCCACTATGAGAAGCTGAAGGGCTCCCCCGAGGATAATGAGCAGAAACAGC
TGTTTGTGGAACAGCACAAGCACTACCTGGACGAGATCATCGAGCAGATCAGCGAGTTCTCCAAGAGAGT
GATCCTGGCCGACGCTAATCTGGACAAAGTGCTGTCCGCCTACAACAAGCACCGGGATAAGCCCATCAGA
GAGCAGGCCGAGAATATCATCCACCTGTTTACCCTGACCAATCTGGGAGCCCCTGCCGCCTTCAAGTACT
TTGACACCACCATCGACCGGAAGAGGTACACCAGCACCAAAGAGGTGCTGGACGCCACCCTGATCCACCA
GAGCATCACCGGCCTGTACGAGACACGGATCGACCTGTCTCAGCTGGGAGGCGACAAAAGGCCGGCGGCC
ACGAAAAAGGCCGGCCAGGCAAAAAAGAAAAAGTAAGAATTCCTAGAGCTCGCTGATCAGCCTCGACTGT
GCCTTCTAGTTGCCAGCCATCTGTTGTTTGCCCCTCCCCCGTGCCTTCCTTGACCCTGGAAGGTGCCACT
CCCACTGTCCTTTCCTAATAAAATGAGGAAATTGCATCGCATTGTCTGAGTAGGTGTCATTCTATTCTGG
GGGGTGGGGTGGGGCAGGACAGCAAGGGGGAGGATTGGGAAGAGAATAGCAGGCATGCTGGGGAGCGGCC
GCAGGAACCCCTAGTGATGGAGTTGGCCACTCCCTCTCTGCGCGCTCGCTCGCTCACTGAGGCCGGGCGA
CCAAAGGTCGCCCGACGCCCGGGCTTTGCCCGGGCGGCCTCAGTGAGCGAGCGAGCGCGCAGCTGCCTGC
AGGGGCGCCTGATGCGGTATTTTCTCCTTACGCATCTGTGCGGTATTTCACACCGCATA
[95 nt withheld, positions 7270-7364]
T
[46 nt withheld, positions 7366-7411]
C
[141 nt withheld, positions 7413-7553]
CCTTTGACGTTGGAGTCCACGTTCTTT
[37 nt withheld, positions 7581-7617]
ACTCTATCTCGGGCTATTCTTTTGATTTATAAGGGATTTTGCCGATTTCGGTCTATTGGTTAAAAAATGA
GCTGATTTAACAAAAATTTAACGCGAATTTTAACAAAATATTAACGTTTACAATTTTATGGTGCACTCTC
AGTACAATCTGCTCTGATGCCGCATAGTTAAGCCAGCCCCGACACCCGCCAACACCCGCTGACGCGCCCT
GACGGGCTTGTCTGCTCCCGGCATCCGCTTACAGACAAGCTGTGACCGTCTCCGGGAGCTGCATGTGTCA
GAGGTTTTCACCGTCATCACCGAAACGCGCGAGACGAAAGGGCCTCGTGATACGCCTATTTTTATAGGTT
AATGTCATGATAATAATGGTTTCTTAGACGTCAGGTGGCACTTTTCGGGGAAATGTGCGCGGAACCCCTA
TTTGTTTATTTTTCTAAATACATTCAAATATGTATCCGCTCATGAGACAATAACCCTGATAAATGCTTCA
ATAATATTGAAAAAGGAAGAGTATGAGTATTCAACATTTCCGTGTCGCCCTTATTCCCTTTTTTGCGGCA
TTTTGCCTTCCTGTTTTTGCTCACCCAGAAACGCTGGTGAAAGTAAAAGATGCTGAAGATCAGTTGGGTG
CACGAGTGGGTTACATCGAACTGGATCTCAACAGCGGTAAGATCCTTGAGAGTTTTCGCCCCGAAGAACG
TTTTCCAATGATGAGCACTTTTAAAGTTCTGCTATGTGGCGCGGTATTATCCCGTATTGACGCCGGGCAA
GAGCAACTCGGTCGCCGCATACACTATTCTCAGAATGACTTGGTTGAGTACTCACCAGTCACAGAAAAGC
ATCTTACGGATGGCATGACAGTAAGAGAATTATGCAGTGCTGCCATAACCATGAGTGATAACACTGCGGC
CAACTTACTTCTGACAACGATCGGAGGACCGAAGGAGCTAACCGCTTTTTTGCACAACATGGGGGATCAT
GTAACTCGCCTTGATCGTTGGGAACCGGAGCTGAATGAAGCCATACCAAACGACGAGCGTGACACCACGA
TGCCTGTAGCAATGGCAACAACGTTGCGCAAACTATTAACTGGCGAACTACTTACTCTAGCTTCCCGGCA
ACAATTAATAGACTGGATGGAGGCGGATAAAGTTGCAGGACCACTTCTGCGCTCGGCCCTTCCGGCTGGC
TGGTTTATTGCTGATAAATCTGGAGCCGGTGAGCGTGGAAGCCGCGGTATCATTGCAGCACTGGGGCCAG
ATGGTAAGCCCTCCCGTATCGTAGTTATCTACACGACGGGGAGTCAGGCAACTATGGATGAACGAAATAG
ACAGATCGCTGAGATAGGTGCCTCACTGATTAAGCATTGGTAACTGTCAGACCAAGTTTACTCATATATA
CTTTAGATTGATTTAAAACTTCATTTTTAATTTAAAAGGATCTAGGTGAAGATCCTTTTTGATAATCTCA
TGACCAAAATCCCTTAACGTGAGTTTTCGTTCCACTGAGCGTCAGACCCCGTAGAAAAGATCAAAGGATC
TTCTTGAGATCCTTTTTTTCTGCGCGTAATCTGCTGCTTGCAAACAAAAAAACCACCGCTACCAGCGGTG
GTTTGTTTGCCGGATCAAGAGCTACCAACTCTTTTTCCGAAGGTAACTGGCTTCAGCAGAGCGCAGATAC
CAAATACTGTTCTTCTAGTGTAGCCGTAGTTAGGCCACCACTTCAAGAACTCTGTAGCACCGCCTACATA
CCTCGCTCTGCTAATCCTGTTACCAGTGGCTGCTGCCAGTGGCGATAAGTCGTGTCTTACCGGGTTGGAC
TCAAGACGATAGTTACCGGATAAGGCGCAGCGGTCGGGCTGAACGGGGGGTTCGTGCACACAGCCCAGCT
TGGAGCGAACGACCTACACCGAACTGAGATACCTACAGCGTGAGCTATGAGAAAGCGCCACGCTTCCCGA
AGGGAGAAAGGCGGACAGGTATCCGGTAAGCGGCAGGGTCGGAACAGGAGAGCGCACGAGGGAGCTTCCA
GGGGGAAACGCCTGGTATCTTTATAGTCCTGTCGGGTTTCGCCACCTCTGACTTGAGCGTCGATTTTTGT
GATGCTCGTCAGGGGGGCGGAGCCTATGGAAAAACGCCAGCAACGCGGCCTTTTTACGGTTCCTGGCCTT
TTGCTGGCCTTTTGCTCACATGT
